>Addgene plasmid #147185 | pnEA-NvG-DmNot3_677-844_P | depositor full sequence | sequence record 289632 | Full Sequence
TTCTTGAAGACGAAAGGGCCTCGTGATACGCCTATTTTTATAGGTTAATGTCATGATAATAATGGTTTCT
TAGACGTCAGGTGGCACTTTTCGGGGAAATGTGCGCGGAACCCCTATTTGTTTATTTTTCTAAATACATT
CAAATATGTATCCGCTCATGAGACAATAACCCTGATAAATGCTTCAATAATATTGAAAAAGGAAGAGTAT
GAGTATTCAACATTTCCGTGTCGCCCTTATTCCCTTTTTTGCGGCATTTTGCCTTCCTGTTTTTGCTCAC
CCAGAAACGCTGGTGAAAGTAAAAGATGCTGAAGATCAGTTGGGTGCACGAGTGGGTTACATCGAACTGG
ATCTCAACAGCGGTAAGATCCTTGAGAGTTTTCGCCCCGAAGAACGTTTTCCAATGATGAGCACTTTTAA
AGTTCTGCTATGTGGCGCGGTATTATCCCGTGTTGACGCCGGGCAAGAGCAACTCGGTCGCCGCATACAC
TATTCTCAGAATGACTTGGTTGAGTACTCACCAGTCACAGAAAAGCATCTTACGGATGGCATGACAGTAA
GAGAATTATGCAGTGCTGCCATAACCATGAGTGATAACACTGCGGCCAACTTACTTCTGACAACGATCGG
AGGACCGAAGGAGCTAACCGCTTTTTTGCACAACATGGGGGATCATGTAACTCGCCTTGATCGTTGGGAA
CCGGAGCTGAATGAAGCCATACCAAACGACGAGCGTGACACCACGATGCCTGCAGCAATGGCAACAACGT
TGCGCAAACTATTAACTGGCGAACTACTTACTCTAGCTTCCCGGCAACAATTAATAGACTGGATGGAGGC
GGATAAAGTTGCAGGACCACTTCTGCGCTCGGCCCTTCCGGCTGGCTGGTTTATTGCTGATAAATCTGGA
GCCGGTGAGCGTGGGTCTCGCGGTATCATTGCAGCACTGGGGCCAGATGGTAAGCCCTCCCGTATCGTAG
TTATCTACACGACGGGGAGTCAGGCAACTATGGATGAACGAAATAGACAGATCGCTGAGATAGGTGCCTC
ACTGATTAAGCATTGGTAACTGTCAGACCAAGTTTACTCATATATACTTTAGATTGATTTAAAACTTCAT
TTTTAATTTAAAAGGATCTAGGTGAAGATCCTTTTTGATAATCTCATGACCAAAATCCCTTAACGTGAGT
TTTCGTTCCACTGAGCGTCAGACCCCGTAGAAAAGATCAAAGGATCTTCTTGAGATCCTTTTTTTCTGCG
CGTAATCTGCTGCTTGCAAACAAAAAAACCACCGCTACCAGCGGTGGTTTGTTTGCCGGATCAAGAGCTA
CCAACTCTTTTTCCGAAGGTAACTGGCTTCAGCAGAGCGCAGATACCAAATACTGTCCTTCTAGTGTAGC
CGTAGTTAGGCCACCACTTCAAGAACTCTGTAGCACCGCCTACATACCTCGCTCTGCTAATCCTGTTACC
AGTGGCTGCTGCCAGTGGCGATAAGTCGTGTCTTACCGGGTTGGACTCAAGACGATAGTTACCGGATAAG
GCGCAGCGGTCGGGCTGAACGGGGGGTTCGTGCACACAGCCCAGCTTGGAGCGAACGACCTACACCGAAC
TGAGATACCTACAGCGTGAGCTATGAGAAAGCGCCACGCTTCCCGAAGGGAGAAAGGCGGACAGGTATCC
GGTAAGCGGCAGGGTCGGAACAGGAGAGCGCACGAGGGAGCTTCCAGGGGGAAACGCCTGGTATCTTTAT
AGTCCTGTCGGGTTTCGCCACCTCTGACTTGAGCGTCGATTTTTGTGATGCTCGTCAGGGGGGCGGAGCC
TATGGAAAAACGCCAGCAACGCGGCCTTTTTACGGTTCCTGGCCTTTTGCTGGCCTTTTGCTCACATGTT
CTTTCCTGCGTTATCCCCTGATTCTGTGGATAACCGTATTACCGCCTTTGAGTGAGCTGATACCGCTCGC
CGCAGCCGAACGACCGAGCGCAGCGAGTCAGTGAGCGAGGAAGCGGAAGAGCGCCTGATGCGGTATTTTC
TCCTTACGCATCTGTGCGGTATTTCACACCGCATATATGGTGCACTCTCAGTACAATCTGCTCTGATGCC
GCATAGTTAAGCCAGTATACACTCCGCTATCGCTACGTGACTGGGTCATGGCTGCGCCCCGACACCCGCC
AACACCCGCTGACGCGCCCTGACGGGCTTGTCTGCTCCCGGCATCCGCTTACAGACAAGCTGTGACCGTC
TCCGGGAGCTGCATGTGTCAGAGGTTTTCACCGTCATCACCGAAACGCGCGAGGCAGCTGCGGTAAAGCT
CATCAGCGTGGTCGTGAAGCGATTCACAGATGTCTGCCTGTTCATCCGCGTCCAGCTCGTTGAGTTTCTC
CAGAAGCGTTAATGTCTGGCTTCTGATAAAGCGGGCCATGTTAAGGGCGGTTTTTTCCTGTTTGGTCACT
GATGCCTCCGTGTAAGGGGGATTTCTGTTCATGGGGGTAATGATACCGATGAAACGAGAGAGGATGCTCA
CGATACGGGTTACTGATGATGAACATGCCCGGTTACTGGAACGTTGTGAGGGTAAACAACTGGCGGTATG
GATGCGGCGGGACCAGAGAAAAATCACTCAGGGTCAATGCCAGCGCTTCGTTAATACAGATGTAGGTGTT
CCACAGGGTAGCCAGCAGCATCCTGCGATGCAGATCCGGAACATAATGGTGCAGGGCGCTGACTTCCGCG
TTTCCAGACTTTACGAAACACGGAAACCGAAGACCATTCATGTTGTTGCTCAGGTCGCAGACGTTTTGCA
GCAGCAGTCGCTTCACGTTCGCTCGCGTATCGGTGATTCATTCTGCTAACCAGTAAGGCAACCCCGCCAG
CCTAGCCGGGTCCTCAACGACAGGAGCACGATCATGCGCACCCGTGGCCAGGACCCAACGCTGCCCGAGA
TGCGCCGCGTGCGGCTGCTGGAGATGGCGGACGCGATGGATATGTTCTGCCAAGGGTTGGTTTGCGCATT
CACAGTTCTCCGCAAGAATTGATTGGCTCCAATTCTTGGAGTGGTGAATCCGTTAGCGAGGTGCCGCCGG
CTTCCATTCAGGTCGAGGTGGCCCGGCTCCATGCACCGCGACGCAACGCGGGGAGGCAGACAAGGTATAG
GGCGGCGCCTACAATCCATGCCAACCCGTTCCATGTGCTCGCCGAGGCGGCATAAATCGCCGTGACGATC
AGCGGTCCAGTGATCGAAGTTAGGCTGGTAAGAGCCGCGAGCGATCCTTGAAGCTGTCCCTGATGGTCGT
CATCTACCTGCCTGGACAGCATGGCCTGCAACGCGGGCATCCCGATGCCGCCGGAAGCGAGAAGAATCAT
AATGGGGAAGGCCATCCAGCCTCGCGTCGCGAACGCCAGCAAGACGTAGCCCAGCGCGTCGGCCGCCATG
CCGGCGATAATGGCCTGCTTCTCGCCGAAACGTTTGGTGGCGGGACCAGTGACGAAGGCTTGAGCGAGGG
CGTGCAAGATTCCGAATACCGCAAGCGACAGGCCGATCATCGTCGCGCTCCAGCGAAAGCGGTCCTCGCC
GAAAATGACCCAGAGCGCTGCCGGCACCTGTCCTACGAGTTGCATGATAAAGAAGACAGTCATAAGTGCG
GCGACGATAGTCATGCCCCGCGCCCACCGGAAGGAGCTGACTGGGTTGAAGGCTCTCAAGGGCATCGGTC
GAGATCCCGGTGCCTAATGAGTGAGCTAACTTACATTAATTGCGTTGCGCTCACTGCCCGCTTTCCAGTC
GGGAAACCTGTCGTGCCAGCTGCATTAATGAATCGGCCAACGCGCGGGGAGAGGCGGTTTGCGTATTGGG
CGCCAGGGTGGTTTTTCTTTTCACCAGTGAGACGGGCAACAGCTGATTGCCCTTCACCGCCTGGCCCTGA
GAGAGTTGCAGCAAGCGGTCCACGCTGGTTTGCCCCAGCAGGCGAAAATCCTGTTTGATGGTGGTTAACG
GCGGGATATAACATGAGCTGTCTTCGGTATCGTCGTATCCCACTACCGAGATATCCGCACCAACGCGCAG
CCCGGACTCGGTAATGGCGCGCATTGCGCCCAGCGCCATCTGATCGTTGGCAACCAGCATCGCAGTGGGA
ACGATGCCCTCATTCAGCATTTGCATGGTTTGTTGAAAACCGGACATGGCACTCCAGTCGCCTTCCCGTT
CCGCTATCGGCTGAATTTGATTGCGAGTGAGATATTTATGCCAGCCAGCCAGACGCAGACGCGCCGAGAC
AGAACTTAATGGGCCCGCTAACAGCGCGATTTGCTGGTGACCCAATGCGACCAGATGCTCCACGCCCAGT
CGCGTACCGTCTTCATGGGAGAAAATAATACTGTTGATGGGTGTCTGGTCAGAGACATCAAGAAATAACG
CCGGAACATTAGTGCAGGCAGCTTCCACAGCAATGGCATCCTGGTCATCCAGCGGATAGTTAATGATCAG
CCCACTGACGCGTTGCGCGAGAAGATTGTGCACCGCCGCTTTACAGGCTTCGACGCCGCTTCGTTCTACC
ATCGACACCACCACGCTGGCACCCAGTTGATCGGCGCGAGATTTAATCGCCGCGACAATTTGCGACGGCG
CGTGCAGGGCCAGACTGGAGGTGGCAACGCCAATCAGCAACGACTGTTTGCCCGCCAGTTGTTGTGCCAC
GCGGTTGGGAATGTAATTCAGCTCCGCCATCGCCGCTTCCACTTTTTCCCGCGTTTTCGCAGAAACGTGG
CTGGCCTGGTTCACCACGCGGGAAACGGTCTGATAAGAGACACCGGCATACTCTGCGACATCGTATAACG
TTACTGGTTTCACATTCACCACCCTGAATTGACTCTCTTCCGGGCGCTATCATGCCATACCGCGAAAGGT
TTTGCGCCATTCGATGGTGTCCGGGATCTCGACGCTCTCCCTTATGCGACTCCTGCATTAGGAAGCAGCC
CAGTAGTAGGTTGAGGCCGTTGAGCACCGCCGCCGCAAGGAATGGTGCATGCAAGGAGATGGCGCCCAAC
AGTCCCCCGGCCACGGGGCCTGCCACCATACCCACGCCGAAACAAGCGCTCATGAGCCCGAAGTGGCGAG
CCCGATCTTCCCCATCGGTGATGTCGGCGATATAGGCGCCAGCAACCGCACCTGTGGCGCCGGTGATGCC
GGCCACGATGCGTCCGGCGTAGAGGATCGAGATCTCGATCCCGCGAAATTAATACGACTCACTATAGGGG
AATTGTGAGCGGATAACAATTCCCCACTAGTAATAATTTTGTTTAACTTTAAGAAGGAGATATACCATGG
CCCCTATACTAGGTTATTGGAAAATTAAGGGCCTTGTGCAACCCACTCGACTTCTTTTGGAATATCTTGA
AGAAAAATATGAAGAGCATTTGTATGAGCGCGATGAAGGTGATAAATGGCGAAACAAAAAGTTTGAATTG
GGTTTGGAGTTTCCCAATCTTCCTTATTATATTGATGGTGATGTTAAATTAACACAGTCTATGGCCATCA
TACGTTATATAGCTGACAAGCACAACATGTTGGGTGGTTGTCCAAAAGAGCGTGCAGAGATTTCAATGCT
TGAAGGAGCGGTTTTGGATATTAGATACGGTGTTTCGAGAATTGCATATAGTAAAGACTTTGAAACTCTC
AAAGTTGATTTTCTTAGCAAGCTACCTGAAATGCTGAAAATGTTCGAAGATCGTTTATGTCATAAAACAT
ATTTAAATGGTGATCATGTAACCCATCCTGACTTCATGTTGTATGACGCTCTTGATGTTGTTTTATACAT
GGACCCAATGTGCCTGGATGCGTTCCCAAAATTAGTTTGTTTTAAAAAACGTATTGAAGCTATCCCACAA
ATTGATAAGTACTTGAAATCCAGCAAGTATATAGCATGGCCTTTGCAGGGCTGGCAAGCCACGTTTGGTG
GTGGCGACCATCCGCCAAAATCGGATGGTACCGGCAGCGGCGAAAACCTTTACTTCCAGGGCCATATGGC
CACGACGGAAGCGCACATTCCCACACTGCTTGGTGTGACACCACTTGGGCCAACACCACTTCAAAAGGAG
CACCAAATGCAGTTCCAAATGATGGAAGCTGCCTACTATCACCTGCCACAGCCTATGGACACGGAAAAGC
TACAAACGTACTTTCATCGCGCACCAGTGCTCACGCCATCGCACTATCCCCAGGCACAGATGCCAATATA
TGATACAGTTGAGTTTTATCAACGACTCTCAACGGAGACCCTTTTTTTTGTGTTCTACTATATGGAGGGC
TCCAAGGCCCAGTATCTAGCGGCCAAGGCCTTAAAAAAGCAGAGCTGGCGTTTCCACACAAAGTATATGA
TGTGGTTTCAAAGGCACGAGGAGCCGAAGATTATCAACGATGATTACGAACAGGGTACGTACATCTATTT
TGATTATGAAAAGTGGAGTCAGCGAAAGAAGGAGGGATTCACCTTTGAATACAAGTACTTAGAGGACAAG
GAGCTGAATTGACTCGAGCTTAAGCAATTGGGATCCTAATAGTCTAGAGCTAGCCCTAGGAGATCCGGCT
GCTAACAAAGCCCGAAAGGAAGCTGAGTTGGCTGCTGCCACCGCTGAGCAATAACTAGCATAACCCCTTG
GGGCCTCTAAACGGGTCTTGAGGGGTTTTTTGCTGAAAGGAGGAACTATATCCGGATATCCCGCAAGAGG
CCCGGCAGTACCGGCATAACCAAGCCTATGCCTACAGCATCCAGGGTGACGGTGCCGAGGATGACGATGA
GCGCATTGTTAGATTTCATACACGGTGCCTGACTGCGTTAGCAATTTAACTGTGATAAACTACCGCATTA
AAGCTTATCGATGATAAGCTGTCAAACATGAGAA
Features (pLannotate 1.2.2; 20 found; start..end, strand, type, name):
    104..208     +  promoter       AmpR promoter: bla
    209..1069    +  CDS            AmpR: β-lactamase; bla; confers resistance to ampicillin, carbenicillin, and related antibiotics
   1240..1828    +  rep_origin     ori: high-copy-number ColE1/pMB1/pBR322/pUC origin of replication
   2014..2156    -  misc_feature   bom: basis of mobility region from pBR322
   2258..2449    -  CDS            rop: Rop protein, which maintains plasmids at low copy number; rop
   2466..2846    +  CDS            YPB1_ECOLX: Protein predicted: Swiss-Prot protein existence level 4. From Escherichia coli.
   3088..3712    -  CDS            TcR (fragment): tetracycline efflux protein; tet; confers resistance to tetracycline
   3727..3748    -  protein_bind   CAP binding site: CAP binding activates transcription in the presence of cAMP. E. coli catabolite activator protein
   3761..4843    -  CDS            lacI: lac repressor; lacI; The lac repressor binds to the lac operator to inhibit transcription in E. coli. This inhibition can be relieved by adding lactose or isopropyl-β-D-thiogalactopyranoside (IPTG).
   4844..4921    -  promoter       lacI promoter: lacI
   4929..5208    -  CDS            TcR (fragment): tetracycline efflux protein; tet; confers resistance to tetracycline
   5230..5248    +  promoter       T7 promoter: promoter for bacteriophage T7 RNA polymerase
   5249..5273    +  protein_bind   lac operator: The lac repressor binds to the lac operator to inhibit transcription in E. coli. This inhibition can be relieved by adding lactose or isopropyl-β-D-thiogalactopyranoside (IPTG). lac repressor encoded by lacI
   5288..5310    +  RBS            RBS: efficient ribosome binding site from bacteriophage T7 gene 10 (Olins and Rangwala, 1989)
   5321..5971    +  CDS            GST: glutathione S-transferase from Schistosoma japonicum
   6025..6516    +  CDS            CNOT3 (fragment): CNOT3_HUMAN - Also known as KIAA0691, LENG2, NOT3. Experimental evidence at protein level: Swiss-Prot protein existence level 1. Component of the CCR4-NOT complex which is one of the major cellular mRNA deadenylases and is linked to various cellular processes including bulk mRNA degradation, miRNA-mediated repression, translational repression during translational initiation and general transcription regulation. Additional complex functions may be a consequence of its influence on mRNA expression. May be involved in metabolic regulation; may be involved in recruitment of the CCR4-NOT complex to
   6578..6627    +  CDS            SET1 (fragment): solubility-enhancement tag derived from T7 phage gene 10B
   6635..6682    +  terminator     T7 terminator: transcription terminator for bacteriophage T7 RNA polymerase
   6705..6809    -  CDS            TcR (fragment): tetracycline efflux protein; tet; confers resistance to tetracycline
   6857..6885    -  promoter       tet promoter: E. coli promoter for tetracycline efflux protein gene
