[The description below was written by a language model from this plasmid's Addgene catalogue record and pLannotate feature annotations shown in this document.]
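Description:
pnEA-NvG-DmNot3_677-844_P is a 6.9 kb bacterial expression plasmid for producing a C-terminal fragment (residues 677–844) of Drosophila melanogaster Not3 (CG8426), a subunit of the CCR4-NOT deadenylase complex. The catalogue lists the backbone as unknown, but the annotated features show a pET-like, pBR322-derived architecture: a ColE1/pMB1-type origin accompanied by the bom region and the rop gene, which keeps copy number low in agreement with the record, and a β-lactamase gene with its own promoter for ampicillin selection. Several disrupted fragments of the tetracycline resistance gene and its promoter remain as non-functional remnants of the parental vector.

The expression cassette consists of a T7 promoter followed by a lac operator and the strong phage T7 gene 10 ribosome binding site, with a plasmid-borne lacI gene supplying repressor. Transcription therefore depends on T7 RNA polymerase supplied by the host and is inducible with IPTG. The open reading frame begins with Schistosoma japonicum glutathione S-transferase, giving an N-terminal GST tag for solubility and glutathione-affinity purification, followed after a short linker by the Not3 fragment. The annotation tool labelled this segment as a fragment of human CNOT3, which reflects homology rather than origin, since the record specifies the fly sequence. Whether the linker contains a protease cleavage site is not stated. A short match to T7 gene 10-derived sequence lies downstream of the insert, just before the T7 terminator. The construct is suited to recombinant production of this Not3 region in E. coli, for example for biochemical, interaction or structural studies, although the record states only bacterial expression as its purpose.
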