Addgene plasmid #147185: pnEA-NvG-DmNot3_677-844_P
Purpose: Bacterial Expression of DmNot3_677-844
Depositing lab: Elisa Izaurralde. Depositing organization: Max Planck Institute for Developmental Biology.
Backbone
  Vector backbone: Unknown
  Vector type: Bacterial Expression
Growth in bacteria
  Bacterial resistance: Ampicillin, 100 μg/mL
  Growth temperature: 37°C
  Growth strain: DH5alpha
  Copy number: Low Copy
Gene/Insert
  Gene/Insert name: DmNot3_677-844 (alt names: leathal (2)NC136; CG8426)
  Species: D. melanogaster (fly)
  Entrez Gene: Not3 (a.k.a. Dmel_CG8426, CG8426, CNOT3, Dmel\CG8426, NOT3, NOT3.5, NOT3/5, l(2)NC136, not3, not3/5)
  Cloning method: Unknown
Terms and licenses: Academic/Nonprofit Terms; Industry Terms: Not Available to Industry
Depositor comments: sequence given by NCBI: NM_136332.2. Plasmids from this collection were made available to the research community and donated after the lab closed. Please note that the sequence provided by the depositing laboratory may be theoretical/predicted or based on Sanger sequencing results. There may be discrepancies between sequencing results obtained by Addgene and the depositor sequence. If an Addgene verified sequence is not available, please contact before placing your order to request that our lab fully sequence the plasmid.
How to cite: pnEA-NvG-DmNot3_677-844_P was a gift from Elisa Izaurralde (Addgene plasmid # 147185 ; http://n2t.net/addgene:147185 ; RRID:Addgene_147185)
